Addgene plasmid #169568: pTS2367-Tier1-PhCMV_VP16
Purpose: Tier-1 vector encoding PhCMV-driven VP16 transactivator domain (PhCMV-VP16-pA).
Depositing lab: Martin Fussenegger. Depositing organization: ETH Zurich (Swiss Federal Institute of Technology). Publication: A versatile plasmid architecture for mammalian synthetic biology (VAMSyB). Haellman V, Strittmatter T, Bertschi A, Stucheli P, Fussenegger M. Metab Eng. 2021 Jul;66:41-50. doi: 10.1016/j.ymben.2021.04.003. Epub 2021 Apr 18. PubMed 33857582.
Backbone
  Vector backbone: pMM1 (pcDNA3.1-based)
  Backbone size w/o insert (bp): 4435
  Vector type: Mammalian Expression
  Selectable markers: Neomycin (select with G418)
Growth in bacteria
  Bacterial resistance: Ampicillin, 100 μg/mL
  Growth temperature: 37°C
  Growth strain: DH5alpha
  Copy number: High Copy
Gene/Insert
  Gene/Insert name: PCMV-driven VP16
  Species: herpes simplex virus
  Promoter: PhCMV
  Cloning method: Restriction Enzyme; 5′ cloning site Unknown (unknown if destroyed)
  Sequencing primers: 5′ AmpStart; 3′ BGH-rev
Terms and licenses: Academic/Nonprofit Terms; Industry Terms: Not Available to Industry
How to cite: pTS2367-Tier1-PhCMV_VP16 was a gift from Martin Fussenegger (Addgene plasmid # 169568 ; http://n2t.net/addgene:169568 ; RRID:Addgene_169568)
