[The description below was written by a language model from this plasmid's Addgene catalogue record and pLannotate feature annotations shown in this document.]
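Description:
pTS2367-Tier1-PhCMV_VP16 is a mammalian expression plasmid built on pMM1, a pcDNA3.1-derived backbone, and belongs to the "Tier-1" level of the VAMSyB modular plasmid architecture for mammalian synthetic biology. It is maintained in E. coli at high copy through a ColE1/pUC-type origin and selected with ampicillin via the β-lactamase gene and its native promoter. An f1 phage origin is also present, along with remnants of the lac promoter/operator region typical of this backbone family. For mammalian cells, an SV40 enhancer/early promoter drives the neomycin phosphotransferase gene, terminated by an SV40 polyadenylation signal, allowing G418 selection of stable transfectants. The short ble and lacI matches, and a brief HIV-1 LTR-like hit just after the promoter, are annotated only as fragments and are probably backbone remnants or software matches rather than functional parts.

The payload is a simple expression unit, PhCMV-VP16-pA. The human cytomegalovirus immediate-early enhancer and promoter provide strong constitutive transcription of the transcriptional activation domain of herpes simplex virus protein VP16, and the bovine growth hormone polyadenylation signal terminates the transcript. A T7 promoter lies between the CMV promoter and the coding sequence, as is usual for pcDNA3.1-type vectors. The annotated coding feature covers only the VP16 activation domain. No DNA-binding domain, tag or reporter is listed, so on its own the product is an untethered activation module. The record does not state a specific application beyond this. Within such a toolkit, the plasmid plausibly serves as a standardised part or control from which VP16-based synthetic transactivators and higher-tier multi-gene assemblies can be built.
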