Features (pLannotate 1.2.2; 19 found; start..end, strand, type, name):
    117..420     +  enhancer       CMV enhancer: human cytomegalovirus immediate early enhancer
    421..624     +  promoter       CMV promoter: human cytomegalovirus (CMV) immediate early promoter
    620..653     +  LTR            5' LTR (truncated) (fragment): truncated 5' long terminal repeat (LTR) from HIV-1
    669..687     +  promoter       T7 promoter: promoter for bacteriophage T7 RNA polymerase
    740..973     +  CDS            VP16 AD: transcriptional activation domain of herpes simplex virus protein VP16 (Triezenberg et al., 1988; Cousens et al., 1989); UL48
   1040..1264    +  polyA_signal   bGH poly(A) signal: bovine growth hormone polyadenylation signal
   1268..1289    +  promoter       SV40 promoter (fragment): SV40 enhancer and early promoter
   1310..1738    +  rep_origin     f1 ori (sequence partly withheld): f1 bacteriophage origin of replication; arrow indicates direction of (+) strand synthesis
   1752..2081    +  promoter       SV40 promoter: SV40 enhancer and early promoter
   2148..2939    +  CDS            neo: KKA2_KLEPN - Also known as kan, nptII. Experimental evidence at protein level: Swiss-Prot protein existence level 1. Resistance to kanamycin, neomycin, paromomycin, ribostamycin, butirosin and gentamicin B. From Klebsiella pneumoniae.
   2963..3121    +  CDS            ble (fragment): BLE_KLEPN - Experimental evidence at protein level: Swiss-Prot protein existence level 1. Binding protein with a strong affinity to the bleomycin family of antibiotics. Binds to CL990; an antimitotic-antibiotic compound. From Klebsiella pneumoniae.
   3116..3237    +  polyA_signal   SV40 poly(A) signal: SV40 polyadenylation signal
   3310..3326    -  protein_bind   lac operator: The lac repressor binds to the lac operator to inhibit transcription in E. coli. This inhibition can be relieved by adding lactose or isopropyl-β-D-thiogalactopyranoside (IPTG). lac repressor encoded by lacI
   3334..3364    -  promoter       lac promoter: promoter for the E. coli lac operon
   3379..3400    -  protein_bind   CAP binding site: CAP binding activates transcription in the presence of cAMP. E. coli catabolite activator protein
   3413..3505    -  CDS            lacI (fragment): lac repressor; lacI; The lac repressor binds to the lac operator to inhibit transcription in E. coli. This inhibition can be relieved by adding lactose or isopropyl-β-D-thiogalactopyranoside (IPTG).
   3688..4276    -  rep_origin     ori: high-copy-number ColE1/pMB1/pBR322/pUC origin of replication
   4447..5307    -  CDS            AmpR: β-lactamase; bla; confers resistance to ampicillin, carbenicillin, and related antibiotics
   5308..5412    -  promoter       AmpR promoter: bla
>Addgene plasmid #169568 | pTS2367-Tier1-PhCMV_VP16 | addgene full sequence | sequence record 364586 | Addgene NGS Result
CGACGGATCGGGAGATCTCCACGCGTGGTACCCTCGAGTTGACATTGATTATTGAGTAGTTATTAATAGT
AATCAATTACGGGGTCATTAGTTCATAGCCCATATATGGAGTTCCGCGTTACATAACTTACGGTAAATGG
CCCGCCTGGCTGACCGCCCAACGACCCCCGCCCATTGACGTCAATAATGACGTATGTTCCCATAGTAACG
CCAATAGGGACTTTCCATTGACGTCAATGGGTGGAGTATTTACGGTAAACTGCCCACTTGGCAGTACATC
AAGTGTATCATATGCCAAGTACGCCCCCTATTGACGTCAATGACGGTAAATGGCCCGCCTGGCATTATGC
CCAGTACATGACCTTATGGGACTTTCCTACTTGGCAGTACATCTACGTATTAGTCATCGCTATTACCATG
GTGATGCGGTTTTGGCAGTACATCAATGGGCGTGGATAGCGGTTTGACTCACGGGGATTTCCAAGTCTCC
ACCCCATTGACGTCAATGGGAGTTTGTTTTGGCACCAAAATCAACGGGACTTTCCAAAATGTCGTAACAA
CTCCGCCCCATTGACGCAAATGGGCGGTAGGCGTGTACGGTGGGAGGTCTATATAAGCAGAGCTCTCTGG
CTAACTAGAGAACCCACTGCTTACTGGCTTATCGAAATTAATACGACTCACTATAGGGAGACCCAAGCTG
TTCGAAGCGGAATTCACCATGACTAGTGGTGGTTCTGGTGCCCCCCCGACCGATGTCAGCCTGGGGGACG
AGCTCCACTTAGACGGCGAGGACGTGGCGATGGCGCATGCCGACGCGCTAGACGATTTCGATCTGGACAT
GTTGGGGGACGGGGATTCCCCGGGTCCGGGATTTACCCCCCACGACTCCGCCCCCTACGGCGCTCTGGAT
ATGGCCGACTTCGAGTTTGAGCAGATGTTTACCGATGCCCTTGGAATTGACGAGTACGGTGGGGCTAGTG
CTAGCGGATCCACCGGTGTCTAGAAAGCTTTGAGGCCGGCCTGCAGGGATCAGCCTCGACTGTGCCTTCT
AGTTGCCAGCCATCTGTTGTTTGCCCCTCCCCCGTGCCTTCCTTGACCCTGGAAGGTGCCACTCCCACTG
TCCTTTCCTAATAAAATGAGGAAATTGCATCGCATTGTCTGAGTAGGTGTCATTCTATTCTGGGGGGTGG
GGTGGGGCAGGACAGCAAGGGGGAGGATTGGGAAGACAATAGCAGGCATGCTGGGGATGCGGTGGGCTCT
ATGGCTTCTGAGGCGGAAAGAACCAGCTGGGGCTCTAGGGGGTATCCCC
[124 nt withheld, positions 1310-1433]
C
[91 nt withheld, positions 1435-1525]
A
[49 nt withheld, positions 1527-1575]
CCTTTGACGTTGGAGTCCACGTTCTTT
[37 nt withheld, positions 1603-1639]
ACCCTATCTCGGTCTATTCTTTTGATTTATAAGGGATTTTGCCGATTTCGGCCTATTGGTTAAAAAATGA
GCTGATTTAACAAAAATTTAACGCGAATTAATTCTGTGGAATGTGTGTCAGTTAGGGTGTGGAAAGTCCC
CAGGCTCCCCAGCAGGCAGAAGTATGCAAAGCATGCATCTCAATTAGTCAGCAACCAGGTGTGGAAAGTC
CCCAGGCTCCCCAGCAGGCAGAAGTATGCAAAGCATGCATCTCAATTAGTCAGCAACCATAGTCCCGCCC
CTAACTCCGCCCATCCCGCCCCTAACTCCGCCCAGTTCCGCCCATTCTCCGCCCCATGGCTGACTAATTT
TTTTTATTTATGCAGAGGCCGAGGCCGCCTCTGCCTCTGAGCTATTCCAGAAGTAGTGAGGAGGCTTTTT
TGGAGGCCTAGGCTTTTGCAAAAAGCTCCCGGGAGCTTGTATATCCATTTTCGGATCTGATCAAGAGACA
GGATGAGGATCGTTTCGCATGATTGAACAAGATGGATTGCACGCAGGTTCTCCGGCCGCTTGGGTGGAGA
GGCTATTCGGCTATGACTGGGCACAACAGACAATCGGCTGCTCTGATGCCGCCGTGTTCCGGCTGTCAGC
GCAGGGGCGCCCGGTTCTTTTTGTCAAGACCGACCTGTCCGGTGCCCTGAATGAACTGCAGGACGAGGCA
GCGCGGCTATCGTGGCTGGCCACGACGGGCGTTCCTTGCGCAGCTGTGCTCGACGTTGTCACTGAAGCGG
GAAGGGACTGGCTGCTATTGGGCGAAGTGCCGGGGCAGGATCTCCTGTCATCTCACCTTGCTCCTGCCGA
GAAAGTATCCATCATGGCTGATGCAATGCGGCGGCTGCATACGCTTGATCCGGCTACCTGCCCATTCGAC
CACCAAGCGAAACATCGCATCGAGCGAGCACGTACTCGGATGGAAGCCGGTCTTGTCGATCAGGATGATC
TGGACGAAGAGCATCAGGGGCTCGCGCCAGCCGAACTGTTCGCCAGGCTCAAGGCGCGCATGCCCGACGG
CGAGGATCTCGTCGTGACCCATGGCGATGCCTGCTTGCCGAATATCATGGTGGAAAATGGCCGCTTTTCT
GGATTCATCGACTGTGGCCGGCTGGGTGTGGCGGACCGCTATCAGGACATAGCGTTGGCTACCCGTGATA
TTGCTGAAGAGCTTGGCGGCGAATGGGCTGACCGCTTCCTCGTGCTTTACGGTATCGCCGCTCCCGATTC
GCAGCGCATCGCCTTCTATCGCCTTCTTGACGAGTTCTTCTGAGCGGGACTCTGGGGTTCGAAATGACCG
ACCAAGCGACGCCCAACCTGCCATCACGAGATTTCGATTCCACCGCCGCCTTCTATGAAAGGTTGGGCTT
CGGAATCGTTTTCCGGGACGCCGGCTGGATGATCCTCCAGCGCGGGGATCTCATGCTGGAGTTCTTCGCC
CACCCCAACTTGTTTATTGCAGCTTATAATGGTTACAAATAAAGCAATAGCATCACAAATTTCACAAATA
AAGCATTTTTTTCACTGCATTCTAGTTGTGGTTTGTCCAAACTCATCAATGTATCTTATCATGTCTGTAT
ACCGTCGACCTCTAGCTAGAGCTTGGCGTAATCATGGTCATAGCTGTTTCCTGTGTGAAATTGTTATCCG
CTCACAATTCCACACAACATACGAGCCGGAAGCATAAAGTGTAAAGCCTGGGGTGCCTAATGAGTGAGCT
AACTCACATTAATTGCGTTGCGCTCACTGCCCGCTTTCCAGTCGGGAAACCTGTCGTGCCAGCTGCATTA
ATGAATCGGCCAACGCGCGGGGAGAGGCGGTTTGCGTATTGGGCGCTCTTCCGCTTCCTCGCTCACTGAC
TCGCTGCGCTCGGTCGTTCGGCTGCGGCGAGCGGTATCAGCTCACTCAAAGGCGGTAATACGGTTATCCA
CAGAATCAGGGGATAACGCAGGAAAGAACATGTGAGCAAAAGGCCAGCAAAAGGCCAGGAACCGTAAAAA
GGCCGCGTTGCTGGCGTTTTTCCATAGGCTCCGCCCCCCTGACGAGCATCACAAAAATCGACGCTCAAGT
CAGAGGTGGCGAAACCCGACAGGACTATAAAGATACCAGGCGTTTCCCCCTGGAAGCTCCCTCGTGCGCT
CTCCTGTTCCGACCCTGCCGCTTACCGGATACCTGTCCGCCTTTCTCCCTTCGGGAAGCGTGGCGCTTTC
TCATAGCTCACGCTGTAGGTATCTCAGTTCGGTGTAGGTCGTTCGCTCCAAGCTGGGCTGTGTGCACGAA
CCCCCCGTTCAGCCCGACCGCTGCGCCTTATCCGGTAACTATCGTCTTGAGTCCAACCCGGTAAGACACG
ACTTATCGCCACTGGCAGCAGCCACTGGTAACAGGATTAGCAGAGCGAGGTATGTAGGCGGTGCTACAGA
GTTCTTGAAGTGGTGGCCTAACTACGGCTACACTAGAAGAACAGTATTTGGTATCTGCGCTCTGCTGAAG
CCAGTTACCTTCGGAAAAAGAGTTGGTAGCTCTTGATCCGGCAAACAAACCACCGCTGGTAGCGGTGGTT
TTTTTGTTTGCAAGCAGCAGATTACGCGCAGAAAAAAAGGATCTCAAGAAGATCCTTTGATCTTTTCTAC
GGGGTCTGACGCTCAGTGGAACGAAAACTCACGTTAAGGGATTTTGGTCATGAGATTATCAAAAAGGATC
TTCACCTAGATCCTTTTAAATTAAAAATGAAGTTTTAAATCAATCTAAAGTATATATGAGTAAACTTGGT
CTGACAGTTACCAATGCTTAATCAGTGAGGCACCTATCTCAGCGATCTGTCTATTTCGTTCATCCATAGT
TGCCTGACTCCCCGTCGTGTAGATAACTACGATACGGGAGGGCTTACCATCTGGCCCCAGTGCTGCAATG
ATACCGCGAGACCCACGCTCACCGGCTCCAGATTTATCAGCAATAAACCAGCCAGCCGGAAGGGCCGAGC
GCAGAAGTGGTCCTGCAACTTTATCCGCCTCCATCCAGTCTATTAATTGTTGCCGGGAAGCTAGAGTAAG
TAGTTCGCCAGTTAATAGTTTGCGCAACGTTGTTGCCATTGCTACAGGCATCGTGGTGTCACGCTCGTCG
TTTGGTATGGCTTCATTCAGCTCCGGTTCCCAACGATCAAGGCGAGTTACATGATCCCCCATGTTGTGCA
AAAAAGCGGTTAGCTCCTTCGGTCCTCCGATCGTTGTCAGAAGTAAGTTGGCCGCAGTGTTATCACTCAT
GGTTATGGCAGCACTGCATAATTCTCTTACTGTCATGCCATCCGTAAGATGCTTTTCTGTGACTGGTGAG
TACTCAACCAAGTCATTCTGAGAATAGTGTATGCGGCGACCGAGTTGCTCTTGCCCGGCGTCAATACGGG
ATAATACCGCGCCACATAGCAGAACTTTAAAAGTGCTCATCATTGGAAAACGTTCTTCGGGGCGAAAACT
CTCAAGGATCTTACCGCTGTTGAGATCCAGTTCGATGTAACCCACTCGTGCACCCAACTGATCTTCAGCA
TCTTTTACTTTCACCAGCGTTTCTGGGTGAGCAAAAACAGGAAGGCAAAATGCCGCAAAAAAGGGAATAA
GGGCGACACGGAAATGTTGAATACTCATACTCTTCCTTTTTCAATATTATTGAAGCATTTATCAGGGTTA
TTGTCTCATGAGCGGATACATATTTGAATGTATTTAGAAAAATAAACAAATAGGGGTTCCGCGCACATTT
CCCCGAAAAGTGCCACCTGACGT
